>Addgene plasmid #203357 | Vps4p_L40D | addgene full sequence | sequence record 402888 | Addgene NGS Result
AACGCCAGCAACGCGGCCTTTTTACGGTTCCTGGCCTTTTGCTGGCCTTTTGCTCACATGTTCTTTCCTG
CGTTATCCCCTGATTCTGTGGATAACCGTATTACCGCCTTTGAGTGAGCTGATACCGCTCGCCGCAGCCG
AACGACCGAGCGCAGCGAGTCAGTGAGCGAGGAAGCGGAAGAGCGCCTGATGCGGTATTTTCTCCTTACG
CATCTGTGCGGTATTTCACACCGCAATGGTGCACTCTCAGTACAATCTGCTCTGATGCCGCATAGTTAAG
CCAGTATACACTCCGCTATCGCTACGTGACTGGGTCATGGCTGCGCCCCGACACCCGCCAACACCCGCTG
ACGCGCCCTGACGGGCTTGTCTGCTCCCGGCATCCGCTTACAGACAAGCTGTGACCGTCTCCGGGAGCTG
CATGTGTCAGAGGTTTTCACCGTCATCACCGAAACGCGCGAGGCAGCTGCGGTAAAGCTCATCAGCGTGG
TCGTGAAGCGATTCACAGATGTCTGCCTGTTCATCCGCGTCCAGCTCGTTGAGTTTCTCCAGAAGCGTTA
ATGTCTGGCTTCTGATAAAGCGGGCCATGTTAAGGGCGGTTTTTTCCTGTTTGGTCACTGATGCCTCCGT
GTAAGGGGGATTTCTGTTCATGGGGGTAATGATACCGATGAAACGAGAGAGGATGCTCACGATACGGGTT
ACTGATGATGAACATGCCCGGTTACTGGAACGTTGTGAGGGTAAACAACTGGCGGTATGGATGCGGCGGG
ACCAGAGAAAAATCACTCAGGGTCAATGCCAGCGCTTCGTTAATACAGATGTAGGTGTTCCACAGGGTAG
CCAGCAGCATCCTGCGATGCAGATCCGGAACATAATGGTGCAGGGCGCTGACTTCCGCGTTTCCAGACTT
TACGAAACACGGAAACCGAAGACCATTCATGTTGTTGCTCAGGTCGCAGACGTTTTGCAGCAGCAGTCGC
TTCACGTTCGCTCGCGTATCGGTGATTCATTCTGCTAACCAGTAAGGCAACCCCGCCAGCCTAGCCGGGT
CCTCAACGACAGGAGCACGATCATGCGCACCCGTGGCCAGGACCCAACGCTGCCCGAGATGCGCCGCGTG
CGGCTGCTGGAGATGGCGGACGCGATGGATATGTTCTGCCAAGGGTTGGTTTGCGCATTCACAGTTCTCC
GCAAGAATTGATTGGCTCCAATTCTTGGAGTGGTGAATCCGTTAGCGAGGTGCCGCCGGCTTCCATTCAG
GTCGAGGTGGCCCGGCTCCATGCACCGCGACGCAACGCGGGGAGGCAGACAAGGTATAGGGCGGCGCCTA
CAATCCATGCCAACCCGTTCCATGTGCTCGCCGAGGCGGCATAAATCGCCGTGACGATCAGCGGTCCAAT
GATCGAAGTTAGGCTGGTAAGAGCCGCGAGCGATCCTTGAAGCTGTCCCTGATGGTCGTCATCTACCTGC
CTGGACAGCATGGCCTGCAACGCGGGCATCCCGATGCCGCCGGAAGCGAGAAGAATCATAATGGGGAAGG
CCATCCAGCCTCGCGTCGCGAACGCCAGCAAGACGTAGCCCAGCGCGTCGGCCGCCATGCCGGCGATAAT
GGCCTGCTTCTCGCCGAAACGTTTGGTGGCGGGACCAGTGACGAAGGCTTGAGCGAGGGCGTGCAAGATT
CCGAATACCGCAAGCGACAGGCCGATCATCGTCGCGCTCCAGCGAAAGCGGTCCTCGCCGAAAATGACCC
AGAGCGCTGCCGGCACCTGTCCTACGAGTTGCATGATAAAGAAGACAGTCATAAGTGCGGCGACGATAGT
CATGCCCCGCGCCCACCGGAAGGAGCTGACTGGGTTGAAGGCTCTCAAGGGCATCGGTCGAGATCCCGGT
GCCTAATGAGTGAGCTAACTTACATTAATTGCGTTGCGCTCACTGCCCGCTTTCCAGTCGGGAAACCTGT
CGTGCCAGCTGCATTAATGAATCGGCCAACGCGCGGGGAGAGGCGGTTTGCGTATTGGGCGCCAGGGTGG
TTTTTCTTTTCACCAGTGAGACGGGCAACAGCTGATTGCCCTTCACCGCCTGGCCCTGAGAGAGTTGCAG
CAAGCGGTCCACGCTGGTTTGCCCCAGCAGGCGAAAATCCTGTTTGATGGTGGTTAACGGCGGGATATAA
CATGAGCTGTCTTCGGTATCGTCGTATCCCACTACCGAGATATCCGCACCAACGCGCAGCCCGGACTCGG
TAATGGCGCGCATTGCGCCCAGCGCCATCTGATCGTTGGCAACCAGCATCGCAGTGGGAACGATGCCCTC
ATTCAGCATTTGCATGGTTTGTTGAAAACCGGACATGGCACTCCAGTCGCCTTCCCGTTCCGCTATCGGC
TGAATTTGATTGCGAGTGAGATATTTATGCCAGCCAGCCAGACGCAGACGCGCCGAGACAGAACTTAATG
GGCCCGCTAACAGCGCGATTTGCTGGTGACCCAATGCGACCAGATGCTCCACGCCCAGTCGCGTACCGTC
TTCATGGGAGAAAATAATACTGTTGATGGGTGTCTGGTCAGAGACATCAAGAAATAACGCCGGAACATTA
GTGCAGGCAGCTTCCACAGCAATGGCATCCTGGTCATCCAGCGGATAGTTAATGATCAGCCCACTGACGC
GTTGCGCGAGAAGATTGTGCACCGCCGCTTTACAGGCTTCGACGCCGCTTCGTTCTACCATCGACACCAC
CACGCTGGCACCCAGTTGATCGGCGCGAGATTTAATCGCCGCGACAATTTGCGACGGCGCGTGCAGGGCC
AGACTGGAGGTGGCAACGCCAATCAGCAACGACTGTTTGCCCGCCAGTTGTTGTGCCACGCGGTTGGGAA
TGTAATTCAGCTCCGCCATCGCCGCTTCCACTTTTTCCCGCGTTTTCGCAGAAACGTGGCTGGCCTGGTT
CACCACGCGGGAAACGGTCTGATAAGAGACACCGGCATACTCTGCGACATCGTATAACGTTACTGGTTTC
ACATTCACCACCCTGAATTGACTCTCTTCCGGGCGCTATCATGCCATACCGCGAAAGGTTTTGCGCCATT
CGATGGTGTCCGGGATCTCGACGCTCTCCCTTATGCGACTCCTGCATTAGGAAGCAGCCCAGTAGTAGGT
TGAGGCCGTTGAGCACCGCCGCCGCAAGGAATGGTGCATGCAAGGAGATGGCGCCCAACAGTCCCCCGGC
CACGGGGCCTGCCACCATACCCACGCCGAAACAAGCGCTCATGAGCCCGAAGTGGCGAGCCCGATCTTCC
CCATCGGTGATGTCGGCGATATAGGCGCCAGCAACCGCACCTGTGGCGCCGGTGATGCCGGCCACGATGC
GTCCGGCGTAGAGGATCGAGATCTCGATCCCGCGAAATTAATACGACTCACTATAGGGGAATTGTGAGCG
GATAACAATTCCCCTCTAGAAATAATTTTGTTTAACTTTAAGAAGGAGATATACATATGCATCATCACCA
TCACCATGGTAAGCCTATCCCTAACCCTCTCCTCGGTCTCGATTCTACGGAAAACCTGTATTTTCAGGGA
ATGAGCACGGGAGATTTTTTAACTAAGGGAATAGAACTGGTTCAAAAGGCCATTGACCTGGACACAGCCA
CGCAGTATGAGGAGGCGTATACAGCATACTATAACGGATTAGATTATGATATGTTGGCTTTGAAATACGA
GAAAAACCCTAAGTCGAAGGATTTGATAAGAGCGAAGTTTACAGAGTATCTAAACCGTGCAGAGCAGTTG
AAAAAGCACTTGGAAAGTGAAGAGGCAAACGCGGCAAAGAAATCTCCTAGCGCTGGTAGTGGTTCCAACG
GTGGTAATAAGAAAATCTCTCAGGAAGAGGGTGAGGATAATGGTGGAGAAGACAACAAAAAGCTAAGAGG
TGCCTTATCGAGTGCTATTTTGTCTGAGAAGCCCAATGTTAAGTGGGAAGACGTGGCTGGACTGGAAGGA
GCCAAAGAGGCCCTTAAAGAAGCCGTTATTTTACCTGTCAAGTTCCCACATTTGTTCAAAGGTAACCGTA
AGCCCACTTCGGGAATCTTATTGTACGGACCACCAGGTACAGGTAAATCATATTTGGCAAAAGCAGTGGC
CACCGAGGCCAATTCTACCTTTTTCAGTGTTAGTTCCAGTGATTTGGTTTCTAAGTGGATGGGTGAATCT
GAAAAACTTGTCAAACAGTTATTTGCGATGGCAAGAGAAAATAAACCTTCTATTATTTTTATAGATGAAG
TGGATGCGCTAACAGGTACCAGAGGAGAAGGAGAGAGCGAAGCAAGTAGAAGAATTAAAACAGAATTATT
GGTACAAATGAATGGTGTTGGGAATGACTCCCAAGGTGTTTTGGTCCTTGGCGCAACAAATATCCCATGG
CAACTGGACAGTGCCATCAGGAGAAGATTTGAAAGAAGAATATATATACCATTACCAGATTTGGCGGCAA
GAACCACCATGTTCGAGATTAACGTCGGCGACACTCCATGCGTATTGACCAAGGAAGATTATAGAACTTT
AGGTGCAATGACTGAAGGTTATTCCGGGAGTGATATTGCTGTAGTGGTGAAAGATGCGCTAATGCAACCG
ATAAGAAAAATTCAAAGCGCGACACATTTCAAAGATGTCTCTACGGAGGACGACGAAACAAGAAAACTAA
CACCATGCTCTCCAGGTGATGATGGCGCCATCGAGATGAGTTGGACGGATATTGAAGCTGATGAATTAAA
AGAACCAGATCTCACCATAAAGGATTTCTTAAAGGCTATCAAATCGACGAGACCTACCGTGAATGAGGAT
GACTTGCTGAAGCAAGAACAGTTCACTAGAGATTTTGGTCAAGAAGGTAACTAGCATATGAAGGGCGAGC
TCAGATCCGGCTGCTAACAAAGCCCGAAAGGAAGCTGAGTTGGCTGCTGCCACCGCTGAGCAATAACTAG
CATAACCCCTTGGGGCCTCTAAACGGGTCTTGAGGGGTTTTTTGCTGAAAGGAGGAACTATATCCGGATA
TCCCGCAAGAGGCCCGGCAGTACCGGCATAACCAAGCCTATGCCTACAGCATCCAGGGTGACGGTGCCGA
GGATGACGATGAGCGCATTGTTAGATTTCATACACGGTGCCTGACTGCGTTAGCAATTTAACTGTGATAA
ACTACCGCATTAAAGCTAGCTTATCGATGATAAGCTGTCAAACATGAGAATTAATTCTTGAAGACGAAAG
GGCCTCGTGATACGCCTATTTTTATAGGTTAATGTCATGATAATAATGGTTTCTTAGACGTCAGGTGGCA
CTTTTCGGGGAAATGTGCGCGGAACCCCTATTTGTTTATTTTTCTAAATACATTCAAATATGTATCCGCT
CATGAGACAATAACCCTGATAAATGCTTCAATAATATTGAAAAAGGAAGAGTATGAGTATTCAACATTTC
CGTGTCGCCCTTATTCCCTTTTTTGCGGCATTTTGCCTTCCTGTTTTTGCTCACCCAGAAACGCTGGTGA
AAGTAAAAGATGCTGAAGATCAGTTGGGTGCACGAGTGGGTTACATCGAACTGGATCTCAACAGCGGTAA
GATCCTTGAGAGTTTTCGCCCCGAAGAACGTTTTCCAATGATGAGCACTTTTAAAGTTCTGCTATGTGGC
GCGGTATTATCCCGTGTTGACGCCGGGCAAGAGCAACTCGGTCGCCGCATACACTATTCTCAGAATGACT
TGGTTGAGTACTCACCAGTCACAGAAAAGCATCTTACGGATGGCATGACAGTAAGAGAATTATGCAGTGC
TGCCATAACCATGAGTGATAACACTGCGGCCAACTTACTTCTGACAACGATCGGAGGACCGAAGGAGCTA
ACCGCTTTTTTGCACAACATGGGGGATCATGTAACTCGCCTTGATCGTTGGGAACCGGAGCTGAATGAAG
CCATACCAAACGACGAGCGTGACACCACGATGCCTGCAGCAATGGCAACAACGTTGCGCAAACTATTAAC
TGGCGAACTACTTACTCTAGCTTCCCGGCAACAATTAATAGACTGGATGGAGGCGGATAAAGTTGCAGGA
CCACTTCTGCGCTCGGCCCTTCCGGCTGGCTGGTTTATTGCTGATAAATCTGGAGCCGGTGAGCGTGGGT
CTCGCGGTATCATTGCAGCACTGGGGCCAGATGGTAAGCCCTCCCGTATCGTAGTTATCTACACGACGGG
GAGTCAGGCAACTATGGATGAACGAAATAGACAGATCGCTGAGATAGGTGCCTCACTGATTAAGCATTGG
TAACTGTCAGACCAAGTTTACTCATATATACTTTAGATTGATTTAAAACTTCATTTTTAATTTAAAAGGA
TCTAGGTGAAGATCCTTTTTGATAATCTCATGACCAAAATCCCTTAACGTGAGTTTTCGTTCCACTGAGC
GTCAGACCCCGTAGAAAAGATCAAAGGATCTTCTTGAGATCCTTTTTTTCTGCGCGTAATCTGCTGCTTG
CAAACAAAAAAACCACCGCTACCAGCGGTGGTTTGTTTGCCGGATCAAGAGCTACCAACTCTTTTTCCGA
AGGTAACTGGCTTCAGCAGAGCGCAGATACCAAATACTGTCCTTCTAGTGTAGCCGTAGTTAGGCCACCA
CTTCAAGAACTCTGTAGCACCGCCTACATACCTCGCTCTGCTAATCCTGTTACCAGTGGCTGCTGCCAGT
GGCGATAAGTCGTGTCTTACCGGGTTGGACTCAAGACGATAGTTACCGGATAAGGCGCAGCGGTCGGGCT
GAACGGGGGGTTCGTGCACACAGCCCAGCTTGGAGCGAACGACCTACACCGAACTGAGATACCTACAGCG
TGAGCTATGAGAAAGCGCCACGCTTCCCGAAGGGAGAAAGGCGGACAGGTATCCGGTAAGCGGCAGGGTC
GGAACAGGAGAGCGCACGAGGGAGCTTCCAGGGGGAAACGCCTGGTATCTTTATAGTCCTGTCGGGTTTC
GCCACCTCTGACTTGAGCGTCGATTTTTGTGATGCTCGTCAGGGGGGCGGAGCCTATGGAAA
Features (pLannotate 1.2.2; 22 found; start..end, strand, type, name):
     48..181     +  rep_origin     RSF ori (fragment): Plasmids containing the RSF 1030 origin of replication can be propagated in E. coli cells that contain additional plasmids with compatible origins.
    186..325     -  misc_feature   bom: basis of mobility region from pBR322
    427..618     -  CDS            rop: Rop protein, which maintains plasmids at low copy number; rop
    635..1015    +  CDS            YPB1_ECOLX: Protein predicted: Swiss-Prot protein existence level 4. From Escherichia coli.
   1257..1881    -  CDS            TcR (fragment): tetracycline efflux protein; tet; confers resistance to tetracycline
   1896..1917    -  protein_bind   CAP binding site: CAP binding activates transcription in the presence of cAMP. E. coli catabolite activator protein
   1930..3012    -  CDS            lacI: lac repressor; lacI; The lac repressor binds to the lac operator to inhibit transcription in E. coli. This inhibition can be relieved by adding lactose or isopropyl-β-D-thiogalactopyranoside (IPTG).
   3013..3090    -  promoter       lacI promoter: lacI
   3098..3377    -  CDS            TcR (fragment): tetracycline efflux protein; tet; confers resistance to tetracycline
   3399..3417    +  promoter       T7 promoter: promoter for bacteriophage T7 RNA polymerase
   3418..3442    +  protein_bind   lac operator: The lac repressor binds to the lac operator to inhibit transcription in E. coli. This inhibition can be relieved by adding lactose or isopropyl-β-D-thiogalactopyranoside (IPTG). lac repressor encoded by lacI
   3457..3479    +  RBS            RBS: efficient ribosome binding site from bacteriophage T7 gene 10 (Olins and Rangwala, 1989)
   3508..3549    +  CDS            V5 tag: epitope tag from simian virus 5
   3550..3569    +  CDS            TEV site (fragment): tobacco etch virus (TEV) protease recognition and cleavage site
   3571..4881    +  CDS            VPS4: VPS4_YEAST - Also known as CSC1, DID6, END13, GRD13, VPL4, VPT10. Experimental evidence at protein level: Swiss-Prot protein existence level 1. Involved in the transport of biosynthetic membrane proteins from the prevacuolar/endosomal compartment to the vacuole. Required for multivesicular body (MVB) protein sorting. Catalyzes the ATP-dependent dissociation of class E VPS proteins from endosomal membranes, such as the disassembly of the ESCRT-III complex. From Saccharomyces cerevisiae (strain ATCC 204508 / S288c) (Baker's yeast).
   4910..4959    +  CDS            SET1 (fragment): solubility-enhancement tag derived from T7 phage gene 10B
   4967..5014    +  terminator     T7 terminator: transcription terminator for bacteriophage T7 RNA polymerase
   5037..5141    -  CDS            TcR (fragment): tetracycline efflux protein; tet; confers resistance to tetracycline
   5198..5221    -  promoter       tet promoter (fragment): E. coli promoter for tetracycline efflux protein gene
   5338..5442    +  promoter       AmpR promoter: bla
   5443..6303    +  CDS            AmpR: β-lactamase; bla; confers resistance to ampicillin, carbenicillin, and related antibiotics
   6474..7062    +  rep_origin     ori: high-copy-number ColE1/pMB1/pBR322/pUC origin of replication
