[The description below was written by a language model from this plasmid's Addgene catalogue record and pLannotate feature annotations shown in this document.]
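Description:
Vps4p_L40D is a bacterial expression plasmid built on the pET151 backbone (about 7.1 kb in total) that produces the Saccharomyces cerevisiae AAA+ ATPase Vps4 carrying an L40D substitution, which according to the record destabilizes the protein's MIT domain. It is propagated in E. coli using a ColE1/pMB1-type origin accompanied by the rop gene and the pBR322 bom region, and it is selected with ampicillin through a β-lactamase (AmpR) cassette under its own promoter. The annotation also picks up several tetracycline-resistance gene fragments, a partial tet promoter and a short RSF-like origin fragment. These look like backbone remnants rather than functional elements.

The roughly 1.3 kb Vps4 open reading frame sits in a standard T7 expression cassette, with a T7 promoter followed directly by a lac operator, the phage T7 gene 10 ribosome binding site, and a downstream T7 terminator. A plasmid-borne lacI gene with its own promoter supplies the repressor, so transcription is held off until induction with IPTG in a host that expresses T7 RNA polymerase. The catalogue lists the promoter as "LacO", which corresponds to this T7/lac operator arrangement. The backbone adds an N-terminal 6xHis tag and TEV protease site, allowing affinity purification and tag removal. The feature table also shows a V5 epitope just upstream of the TEV site, although the His tag itself was not annotated.

Vps4 disassembles ESCRT-III complexes during multivesicular body sorting. This mutant is intended for producing recombinant protein for biochemical or structural work on how the MIT domain contributes to substrate recruitment and release from autoinhibition.
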