Addgene plasmid #203357: Vps4p_L40D
Purpose: Vps4 with destabilized MIT domain
Depositing lab: Chris Hill. Depositing organization: University of Utah. Publication: Substrate binding and coupled mechanisms of Vps4p substrate recruitment and release from autoinhibition. Wienkers H, Han H, Whitby F, Hill CP. Sci Rep. 2025 Jul 11;15(1):25024. doi: 10.1038/s41598-025-08418-z. PubMed 40646008.
Backbone
  Vector backbone: pET151
  Backbone size w/o insert (bp): 5751
  Total vector size (bp): 7065
  Vector type: Bacterial Expression
Growth in bacteria
  Bacterial resistance: Ampicillin, 100 μg/mL
  Growth temperature: 37°C
  Growth strain: DH5alpha
  Copy number: Unknown
Gene/Insert
  Gene/Insert name: Vps4
  Species: S. cerevisiae (budding yeast)
  Insert size (bp): 1314
  Mutation: L40D
  Promoter: LacO
  Tag / fusion protein: 6x-HIS-TEV (N terminal on backbone)
  Cloning method: Unknown
  Sequencing primers: 5′ T7; 3′ T7 REV
Terms and licenses: Academic/Nonprofit Terms; Industry Terms: Not Available to Industry
How to cite: Vps4p_L40D was a gift from Chris Hill (Addgene plasmid # 203357 ; http://n2t.net/addgene:203357 ; RRID:Addgene_203357)
